Addgene plasmid #207927: pMP105
Purpose: (Empty Backbone) Premade plasma membrane marker, pUBQ10:PiP1;4:PmScarlet-I:tHSP18.2M, for braiding
Depositing lab: Alexis Maizel. Depositing organization: Universitaet Heidelberg. Publication: GreenGate 2.0: Backwards compatible addons for assembly of complex transcriptional units and their stacking with GreenGate. Piepers M, Erbstein K, Reyes-Hernandez J, Song C, Tessi T, Petrasiunaite V, Faerber N, Distel K, Maizel A. PLoS One. 2023 Sep 8;18(9):e0290097. doi: 10.1371/journal.pone.0290097. eCollection 2023. PubMed 37682951.
Backbone
  Vector backbone: pCAMBIA
  Vector type: Plant Expression
Growth in bacteria
  Bacterial resistance: Kanamycin, 50 μg/mL
  Growth temperature: 37°C
  Growth strain: DH5alpha
  Copy number: High Copy
Gene/Insert
  Gene/Insert name: None
Terms and licenses: Academic/Nonprofit Terms; Industry Terms: Not Available to Industry
How to cite: pMP105 was a gift from Alexis Maizel (Addgene plasmid # 207927 ; http://n2t.net/addgene:207927 ; RRID:Addgene_207927)
