[The description below was written by a language model from this plasmid's Addgene catalogue record and pLannotate feature annotations shown in this document.]
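Description:
pMP105 is a pCAMBIA-derived binary vector for plant expression, catalogued as an "empty backbone" of the GreenGate 2.0 cloning toolkit even though it already carries a complete, premade plasma membrane marker. Its backbone has the usual features for shuttling between E. coli and Agrobacterium. These are a high-copy ColE1/pUC-type origin with the pBR322 bom mobilisation region and a residual rop fragment, plus the pVS1 oriV, RepA and StaA functions that provide replication and stable maintenance in Agrobacterium. Bacterial selection is by kanamycin through an aph(3')-Ia gene located outside the T-DNA. Nopaline-type left and right border repeats delimit the region to be transferred into the plant genome.

In the circular 8,970 nt sequence, the T-DNA runs from the right border across the numbering origin to the left border and holds a single annotated transcriptional unit. The Arabidopsis thaliana aquaporin PIP1;4, an integral plasma membrane protein, is followed in the same orientation by the monomeric, rapidly maturing red fluorescent protein mScarlet-I. The record's name for the cassette indicates a C-terminal fusion of the two. The unit ends with the Arabidopsis HSP18.2 heat shock gene terminator. The record gives pUBQ10 as the driving promoter. The feature table does not annotate it, although there is an unannotated stretch between the right border and the PIP1;4 coding sequence where it would sit.

No plant selectable marker is annotated within the T-DNA. The stated purpose is "braiding", which in the context of the associated toolkit suggests use as a ready-made starting vector into which further transcriptional units are stacked. The resulting multigene constructs would then label cell outlines in red.
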