Features (pLannotate 1.2.2; 13 found; start..end, strand, type, name):
      2..26      -  misc_feature   LB T-DNA repeat: left border repeat from nopaline C58 T-DNA
    459..1274    +  CDS            KanR: aminoglycoside phosphotransferase; aph(3')-Ia; confers resistance to kanamycin in bacteria or G418 (Geneticin®) in eukaryotes
   1362..1950    +  rep_origin     ori: high-copy-number ColE1/pMB1/pBR322/pUC origin of replication
   2136..2276    -  misc_feature   bom: basis of mobility region from pBR322
   2378..2417    -  CDS            rop (fragment): Rop protein, which maintains plasmids at low copy number; rop
   2620..2814    -  rep_origin     pVS1 oriV: origin of replication for the Pseudomonas plasmid pVS1 (Heeb et al., 2000)
   2880..3953    -  CDS            pVS1 RepA: replication protein from the Pseudomonas plasmid pVS1 (Heeb et al., 2000)
   4382..5011    -  CDS            pVS1 StaA: stability protein from the Pseudomonas plasmid pVS1 (Heeb et al., 2000)
   5571..5972    -  CDS            Y4CG_SINFN (fragment): Protein inferred from homology: Swiss-Prot protein existence level 3. From Sinorhizobium fredii (strain NBRC 101917 / NGR234).
   6312..6336    -  misc_feature   RB T-DNA repeat: right border repeat from nopaline C58 T-DNA
   7038..7898    +  CDS            PIP1.4: PIP14_ARATH - Also known as TMPC. Experimental evidence at protein level: Swiss-Prot protein existence level 1. Aquaporins facilitate the transport of water and small neutral solutes across cell membranes. From Arabidopsis thaliana (Mouse-ear cress).
   7947..8642    +  CDS            mScarlet-I: mScarlet-I is a basic (constitutively fluorescent) red fluorescent protein published in 2016, derived from synthetic construct. It is reported to be a rapidly-maturing monomer with moderate acid sensitivity.
   8657..8905    +  terminator     HSP terminator: efficient transcription terminator from the Arabidopsis thaliana heat shock protein 18.2 gene (Nagaya et al., 2010)
>Addgene plasmid #207927 | pMP105 | addgene full sequence | sequence record 415342 | Addgene NGS Result
TGTTTACACCACAATATATCCTGCCACCAGCCAGCCAACAGCTCCCCGACCGGCAGCTCGGCACAAAATC
ACCACTCGATACAGGCAGCCCATCAGTCCGGGACGGCGTCAGCGGGAGAGCCGTTGTAAGGCGGCAGACT
TTGCTCATGTTACCGATGCTATTCGGAAGAACGGCAACTAAGCTGCCGGGTTTGAAACACGGATGATCTC
GCGGAGGGTAGCATGTTGATTGTAACGATGACAGAGCGTTGCTGCCTGTGATCACCGCGGTTTCAAAATC
GGCTCCGTCGATACTATGTTATACGCCAACTTTGAAAACAACTTTGAAAAAGCTGTTTTCTGGTATTTAA
GGTTTTAGAATGCAAGGAACAGTGAATTGGAGTTCGTCTTGTTATAATTAGCTTCTTGGGGTATCTTTAA
ATACTGTAGAAAAGAGGAAGGAAATAATAAGTTCTGTTATGAGCCATATTCAACGGGAAACGTCTTGCTC
AAGGCCGCGATTAAATTCCAACATGGATGCTGATTTATATGGGTATAAATGGGCTCGCGATAATGTCGGG
CAATCAGGTGCGACAATCTACCGATTGTATGGGAAGCCCGATGCGCCAGAGTTGTTTCTGAAACATGGCA
AAGGTAGCGTTGCCAATGATGTTACAGATGAGATGGTCAGACTAAACTGGCTGACGGAATTTATGCCTCT
TCCGACCATCAAGCATTTTATCCGTACTCCTGATGATGCATGGTTACTCACCACTGCGATCCCAGGGAAA
ACAGCATTCCAGGTATTAGAAGAATATCCTGATTCAGGTGAAAATATTGTTGATGCGCTGGCAGTGTTCC
TGCGCCGGTTGCATTCGATTCCTGTTTGTAATTGTCCTTTTAACAGCGATCGCGTATTTCGACTCGCTCA
GGCGCAATCACGAATGAATAACGGTTTGGTTGATGCGAGTGATTTTGATGACGAGCGTAATGGCTGGCCT
GTTGAACAAGTCTGGAAAGAAATGCATAAACTTTTGCCATTCTCACCGGATTCAGTCGTCACTCATGGTG
ATTTCTCACTTGATAACCTTATTTTTGACGAGGGGAAATTAATAGGTTGTATTGATGTTGGACGAGTCGG
AATCGCAGACCGATACCAGGATCTTGCCATCCTATGGAACTGCCTCGGTGAGTTTTCTCCTTCATTACAG
AAACGGCTTTTTCAAAAATATGGTATTGATAATCCTGATATGAATAAATTGCAGTTTCATTTGATGCTCG
ATGAGTTTTTCTAATCACCTAGAATGCATGACCAAAATCCCTTAACGTGAGTTTTCGTTCCACTGAGCGT
CAGACCCCGTAGAAAAGATCAAAGGATCTTCTTGAGATCCTTTTTTTCTGCGCGTAATCTGCTGCTTGCA
AACAAAAAAACCACCGCTACCAGCGGTGGTTTGTTTGCCGGATCAAGAGCTACCAACTCTTTTTCCGAAG
GTAACTGGCTTCAGCAGAGCGCAGATACCAAATACTGTCCTTCTAGTGTAGCCGTAGTTAGGCCACCACT
TCAAGAACTCTGTAGCACCGCCTACATACCTCGCTCTGCTAATCCTGTTACCAGTGGCTGCTGCCAGTGG
CGATAAGTCGTGTCTTACCGGGTTGGACTCAAGACGATAGTTACCGGATAAGGCGCAGCGGTCGGGCTGA
ACGGGGGGTTCGTGCACACAGCCCAGCTTGGAGCGAACGACCTACACCGAACTGAGATACCTACAGCGTG
AGCTATGAGAAAGCGCCACGCTTCCCGAAGGGAGAAAGGCGGACAGGTATCCGGTAAGCGGCAGGGTCGG
AACAGGAGAGCGCACGAGGGAGCTTCCAGGGGGAAACGCCTGGTATCTTTATAGTCCTGTCGGGTTTCGC
CACCTCTGACTTGAGCGTCGATTTTTGTGATGCTCGTCAGGGGGGCGGAGCCTATGGAAAAACGCCAGCA
ACGCGGCCTTTTTACGGTTCCTGGCCTTTTGCTGGCCTTTTGCTCACATGTTCTTTCCTGCGTTATCCCC
TGATTCTGTGGATAACCGTATTACCGCCTTTGAGTGAGCTGATACCGCTCGCCGCAGCCGAACGACCGAG
CGCAGCGAGTCAGTGAGCGAGGAAGCGGAAGAGCGCCTGATGCGGTATTTTCTCCTTACGCATCTGTGCG
GTATTTCACACCGCATATGGTGCACTCTCAGTACAATCTGCTCTGATGCCGCATAGTTAAGCCAGTATAC
ACTCCGCTATCGCTACGTGACTGGGTCATGGCTGCGCCCCGACACCCGCCAACACCCGCTGACGCGCCCT
GACGGGCTTGTCTGCTCCCGGCATCCGCTTACAGACAAGCTGTGACCGTCACCGGGAGCTGCATGTGTCA
GAGGTTTTCACCGTCATCACCGAAACGCGCGAGGCAGGGTGCCTTGATGTGGGCGCCGGCGGTCGAGTGG
CGACGGCGCGGCTTGTCCGCGCCCTGGTAGATTGCCTGGCCGTAGGCCAGCCATTTTTGAGCGGCCAGCG
GCCGCGATAGGCCGACGCGAAGCGGCGGGGCGTAGGGAGCGCAGCGACCGAAGGGTAGGCGCTTTTTGCA
GCTCTTCGGCTGTGCGCTGGCCAGACAGTTATGCACAGGCCAGGCGGGTTTTAAGAGTTTTAATAAGTTT
TAAAGAGTTTTAGGCGGAAAAATCGCCTTTTTTCTCTTTTATATCAGTCACTTACATGTGTGACCGGTTC
CCAATGTACGGCTTTGGGTTCCCAATGTACGGGTTCCGGTTCCCAATGTACGGCTTTGGGTTCCCAATGT
ACGTGCTATCCACAGGAAAGAGTCCTTTTCGACCTTTTTCCCCTGCTAGGGCAATTTGCCCTAGCATCTG
CTCCGTACATTAGGAACCGGCGGATGCTTCGCCCTCGATCAGGTTGCGGTAGCGCATGACTAGGATCGGG
CCAGCCTGCCCCGCCTCCTCCTTCAAATCGTACTCCGGCAGGTCATTTGACCCGATCAGCTTGCGCACGG
TGAAACAGAACTTCTTGAACTCTCCGGCGCTGCCACTGCGTTCGTAGATCGTCTTGAACAACCATCTGGC
TTCTGCCTTGCCTGCGGCGCGGCGTGCCAGGCGGTAGAGAAAACGGCCGATGCCGGGATCGATCAAAAAG
TAATCGGGGTGAACCGTCAGCACGTCCGGGTTCTTGCCTTCTGTGATCTCGCGGTACATCCAATCAGCTA
GCTCGATCTCGATGTACTCCGGCCGCCCGGTTTCGCTCTTTACGATCTTGTAGCGGCTAATCAAGGCTTC
ACCCTCGGATACCGTCACCAGGCGGCCGTTCTTGGCCTTCTTCGTACGCTGCATGGCAACGTGCGTGGTG
TTTAACCGAATGCAGGTTTCTACCAGGTCGTCTTTCTGCTTTCCGCCATCGGCTCGCCGGCAGAACTTGA
GTACGTCCGCAACGTGTGGACGGAACACGCGGCCGGGCTTGTCTCCCTTCCCTTCCCGGTATCGGTTCAT
GGATTCGGTTAGATGGGAAACCGCCATCAGTACCAGGTCGTAATCCCACACACTGGCCATGCCGGCCGGC
CCTGCGGAAACCTCTACGTGCCCGTCTGGAAGCTCGTAGCGGATCACCTCGCCAGCTCGTCGGTCACGCT
TCGACAGACGGAAAACGGCCACGTCCATGATGCTGCGACTATCGCGGGTGCCCACGTCATAGAGCATCGG
AACGAAAAAATCTGGTTGCTCGTCGCCCTTGGGCGGCTTCCTAATCGACGGCGCACCGGCTGCCGGCGGT
TGCCGGGATTCTTTGCGGATTCGATCAGCGGCCGCTTGCCACGATTCACCGGGGCGTGCTTCTGCCTCGA
TGCGTTGCCGCTGGGCGGCCTGCGCGGCCTTCAACTTCTCCACCAGGTCATCACCCAGCGCCGCGCCGAT
TTGTACCGGGCCGGATGGTTTGCGACCGCTCACGCCGATTCCTCGGGCTTGGGGGTTCCAGTGCCATTGC
AGGGCCGGCAGGCAACCCAGCCGCTTACGCCTGGCCAACCGCCCGTTCCTCCACACATGGGGCATTCCAC
GGCGTCGGTGCCTGGTTGTTCTTGATTTTCCATGCCGCCTCCTTTAGCCGCTAAAATTCATCTACTCATT
TATTCATTTGCTCATTTACTCTGGTAGCTGCGCGATGTATTCAGATAGCAGCTCGGTAATGGTCTTGCCT
TGGCGTACCGCGTACATCTTCAGCTTGGTGTGATCCTCCGCCGGCAACTGAAAGTTGACCCGCTTCATGG
CTGGCGTGTCTGCCAGGCTGGCCAACGTTGCAGCCTTGCTGCTGCGTGCGCTCGGACGGCCGGCACTTAG
CGTGTTTGTGCTTTTGCTCATTTTCTCTTTACCTCATTAACTCAAATGAGTTTTGATTTAATTTCAGCGG
CCAGCGCCTGGACCTCGCGGGCAGCGTCGCCCTCGGGTTCTGATTCAAGAACGGTTGTGCCGGCGGCGGC
AGTGCCTGGGTAGCTCACGCGCTGCGTGATACGGGACTCAAGAATGGGCAGCTCGTACCCGGCCAGCGCC
TCGGCAACCTCACCGCCGATGCGCGTGCCTTTGATCGCCCGCGACACGACAAAGGCCGCTTGTAGCCTTC
CATCCGTGACCTCAATGCGCTGCTTAACCAGCTCCACCAGGTCGGCGGTGGCCCATATGTCGTAAGGGCT
TGGCTGCACCGGAATCAGCACGAAGTCGGCTGCCTTGATCGCGGACACAGCCAAGTCCGCCGCCTGGGGC
GCTCCGTCGATCACTACGAAGTCGCGCCGGCCGATGGCCTTCACGTCGCGGTCAATCGTCGGGCGGTCGA
TGCCGACAACGGTTAGCGGTTGATCTTCCCGCACGGCCGCCCAATCGCGGGCACTGCCCTGGGGATCGGA
ATCGACTAACAGAACATCGGCCCCGGCGAGTTGCAGGGCGCGGGCTAGATGGGTTGCGATGGTCGTCTTG
CCTGACCCGCCTTTCTGGTTAAGTACAGCGATAACCTTCATGCGTTCCCCTTGCGTATTTGTTTATTTAC
TCATCGCATCATATACGCAGCGACCGCATGACGCAAGCTGTTTTACTCAAATACACATCACCTTTTTAGA
CGGCGGCGCTCGGTTTCTTCAGCGGCCAAGCTGGCCGGCCAGGCCGCCAGCTTGGCATCAGACAAACCGG
CCAGGATTTCATGCAGCCGCACGGTTGAGAGGTGCGCGGGCGGCTCGAACACGTACCCGGCCGCGATCAT
CTCCGCCTCGATCTCTTCGGTAATGAAAAACGGTTCGTCCTGGCCGTCCTGGTGCGGTTTCATGCTTGTT
CCTCTTGGCGTTCATTCTCGGCGGCCGCCAGGGCGTCGGCCTCGGTCAATGCGTCCTCACGGAAGGCACC
GCGCCGCCTGGCCTCGGTGGGCGTCACTTCCTCGCTGCGCTCAAGTGCGCGGTACAGGGTCGAGCGATGC
ACGCCAAGCAGTGCAGCCGCCTCTTTCACGGTGCGGCCTTCCTGGTCGATCAGCTCGCGGGCGTGCGCGA
TCTGTGCCGGGGTGAGGGTAGGGCGGGGGCCAAACTTCACGCCTCGGGCCTTGGCGGCCTCGCGCCCGCT
CCGGGTGCGGTCGATGATTAGGGAACGCTCGAACTCGGCAATGCCGGCGAACACGGTCAACACCATGCGG
CCGGCCGGCGTGGTGGTGTCGGCCCACGGCTCTGCCAGGCTACGCAGGCCCGCGCCGGCCTCCTGGATGC
GCTCGGCAATGTCCAGTAGGTCGCGGGTGCTGCGGGCCAGGCGGTCTAGCCTGGTCACTGTCACAACGTC
GCCAGGGCGTAGGTGGTCAAGCATCCTGGCCAGCTCCGGGCGGTCGCGCCTGGTGCCGGTGATCTTCTCG
GAAAACAGCTTGGTGCAGCCGGCCGCGTGCAGTTCGGCCCGTTGGTTGGTCAAGTCCTGGTCGTCGGTGC
TGACGCGGGCATAGCCCAGCAGGCCAGCGGCGGCGCTCTTGTTCATGGCGTAATGTCTCCGGTTCTAGTC
GCAAGTATTCTACTTTATGCGACTAAAACACGCGACAAGAAAACGCCAGGAAAAGGGCAGGGCGGCAGCC
TGTCGCGTAACTTAGGACTTGTGCGACATGTCGTTTTCAGATGACGGCTGCACTGAACGTCAGAAGCCGA
CTGCACTATAGCAGCGGAGGGGTTGGATCAAAGTACTTTGATCCCGAGGGGAACCCTGTGGTTGGCATGC
ACATACAAATGGACGAACGGATAAACCTTTTCACGCCCTTTTAAATATCCGATTATTCTAATAAACGCTC
TTTTCTCTTAGGTTTACCCGCCAATATATCCTGTCAGAATTACCATGGCACCTGCTACAGTCAACCTCGA
CGAGTCAGTAATAAACGGCGTCAAAGTGGTTGCAGCCGGCACACACGAGTCGTGTTTATCAACTCAAAGC
ACAAATACTTTTCCTCAACCTAAAAATAAGGCAATTAGCCAAAAACAACTTTGCGTGTAAACAACGCTCA
ATACACGTGTCATTTTATTATTAGCTATTGCTTCACCGCCTTAGCTTTCTCGTGACCTAGTCGTCCTCGT
CTTTTCTTCTTCTTCTTCTATAAAACAATACCCAAAGAGCTCTTCTTCTTCACAATTCAGATTTCAATTT
CTCAAAATCTTAAAAACTTTCTCTCAATTCTCTCTACCGTGATCAAGGTAAATTTCTGTGTTCCTTATTC
TCTCAAAATCTTCGATTTTGTTTTCGTTCGATCCCAATTTCGTATATGTTCTTTGGTTTAGATTCTGTTA
ATCTTAGATCGAAGACGATTTTCTGGGTTTGATCGTTAGATATCATCTTAATTCTCGATTAGGGTTTCAT
AGATATCATCCGATTTGTTCAAATAATTTGAGTTTTGTCGAATAATTACTCTTCGATTTGTGATTTCTAT
CTAGATCTGGTGTTAGTTTCTAGTTTGTGCGATCGAATTTGTAGATTAATCTGAGTTTTTCTGATTAACA
AACAGTATTCAGTCGACTGGTACCAACAGGCTCAACAATGGAAGGCAAAGAAGAAGATGTACGAGTGGGA
GCTAACAAGTTCCCGGAGAGGCAACCCATCGGTACATCGGCTCAGTCCACCGACAAGGACTACAAAGAGC
CACCTCCTGCGCCACTGTTCGAGCCCGGCGAGCTCAGCTCATGGTCTTTCTACAGAGCCGGAATAGCTGA
GTTTATCGCTACTTTCTTGTTTCTCTACATCACTGTTTTGACTGTAATGGGAGTTAAGAGAGCACCAAAC
ATGTGTGCTTCTGTTGGAATCCAAGGTATCGCGTGGGCTTTTGGTGGCATGATCTTTGCTCTTGTCTACT
GTACTGCTGGAATTTCAGGTGGACACATCAACCCTGCTGTAACATTCGGTCTGTTCTTGGCTCGGAAGTT
ATCTCTGACCAGAGCAGTGTTCTACATGATTATGCAATGCCTTGGAGCCATCTGTGGTGCCGGAGTCGTC
AAAGGTTTCCAGCCAACGCCGTACCAGACTCTCGGTGGTGGTGCTAACACCGTTGCTCATGGCTACACCA
AAGGTTCTGGCCTTGGTGCTGAAATCATCGGAACATTCGTTCTCGTCTACACTGTCTTCTCCGCCACCGA
CGCCAAGAGAAGCGCCCGTGACTCACACGTCCCGATTTTGGCGCCGCTCCCAATCGGATTTGCAGTGTTC
TTGGTACACTTGGCAACAATACCGATCACCGGGACCGGAATCAACCCAGCTAGAAGTCTTGGAGCCGCAA
TTATCTACAACAAGGACCACTCTTGGGATGACCATTGGATTTTCTGGGTTGGACCATTCATTGGAGCAGC
TCTAGCAGCACTATATCACCAGATTGTCATCAGAGCGATTCCTTTCAAGAGCAAGAGTTCAGGTGCTAGC
GGTGGCAGCGGTGGCACTAGTGGTGGAGGCGGATCCATGGTGAGCAAGGGCGAGGCAGTGATCAAAGAGT
TCATGAGGTTCAAGGTCCACATGGAAGGCAGCATGAACGGACATGAGTTCGAGATCGAAGGTGAAGGTGA
GGGTAGACCTTACGAGGGAACTCAGACTGCTAAGCTCAAGGTGACAAAAGGTGGACCGCTTCCGTTCAGC
TGGGATATTCTTTCACCGCAGTTCATGTACGGCAGCAGGGCTTTCATCAAGCACCCTGCTGATATTCCGG
ACTACTACAAGCAGTCTTTCCCAGAGGGATTCAAGTGGGAGCGTGTGATGAATTTCGAGGATGGTGGTGC
TGTGACTGTGACCCAGGATACTTCTCTTGAGGATGGGACCCTCATCTACAAGGTGAAGCTCAGGGGAACT
AACTTCCCTCCTGATGGTCCTGTGATGCAGAAAAAGACTATGGGCTGGGAAGCCTCTACCGAGAGACTTT
ATCCTGAGGACGGTGTGCTTAAGGGCGACATCAAGATGGCTCTTAGGCTTAAGGACGGTGGACGTTACCT
CGCTGATTTCAAGACTACCTACAAGGCCAAGAAACCGGTGCAAATGCCTGGGGCTTACAACGTTGACAGA
AAGCTCGACATCACCAGCCACAACGAGGATTACACTGTGGTTGAGCAGTACGAGAGGTCTGAGGGTCGTC
ATTCTACTGGTGGCATGGACGAGCTGTACAAGTAGCTGCGAGCTCATATGAAGATGAAGATGAAATATTT
GGTGTGTCAAATAAATAGCTTGTGTGCTTAAGTTTGTGTTTTTTTCTTGGCTTGTTGTGTTATGAATTTG
TGGCTTTTTCTAATATTAAATGAATGTAAGATCTCATTATAATGAATAAACAAATGTTTCTATAATCCAT
TGTGAATGTTTTGTTGGATCTCTTCTGCAGCATATAACTACTGTATGTGCTATGGTATGGACTATGGAAT
ATGATTAAAGATAAGGAATTCACTAAGTGACACATGACCATAGGAGAACGTATATCGGCAGGTGCTCGAG
CAATTCGTTA
